Addgene plasmid #144149: TFORF2690
Purpose: Lentiviral vector for overexpressing transcription factor ORFs with unique 24-bp barcodes. Barcodes facilitate identification of transcription factors in pooled screens.
Depositing lab: Feng Zhang. Depositing organization: Broad Institute. Publication: A transcription factor atlas of directed differentiation. Joung J, Ma S, Tay T, Geiger-Schuller KR, Kirchgatterer PC, Verdine VK, Guo B, Arias-Garcia MA, Allen WE, Singh A, Kuksenko O, Abudayyeh OO, Gootenberg JS, Fu Z, Macrae RK, Buenrostro JD, Regev A, Zhang F. Cell. 2023 Jan 5;186(1):209-229.e26. doi: 10.1016/j.cell.2022.11.026. PubMed 36608654.
Backbone
  Vector backbone: pLX_TRC317
  Backbone manufacturer: Broad Institute Genetic Perturbation Platform
  Backbone size w/o insert (bp): 8264
  Vector type: Mammalian Expression, Lentiviral
  Selectable markers: Puromycin
Growth in bacteria
  Bacterial resistance: Ampicillin, 100 μg/mL
  Growth temperature: 37°C
  Growth strain: NEB Stable
  Copy number: High Copy
Gene/Insert
  Gene/Insert name: TEAD2
  Species: H. sapiens (human)
  Insert size (bp): 1454
  Entrez Gene: TEAD2 (a.k.a. ETF, TEAD-2, TEF-4, TEF4)
  Promoter: EF1a
  Cloning method: Unknown
  Sequencing primers: 5′ GGGTGGAGACTGAAGTTAGGCCAG; 3′ CACATAGCGTAAAAGGAGCAACATAG
Terms and licenses: Academic/Nonprofit Terms; Industry Terms: Not Available to Industry
Depositor comments: NM_001256658,NM_001256659,XM_011527403,ENST00000601519,ENST00000377214 . The transcription factor ORF portion of this plasmid was synthesized by Genewiz. Please test multiple small colonies in case of plasmid recombination. To make this collection available in a timely manner, a portion of this collection was not fully sequenced by Addgene. If an Addgene verified full plasmid sequence is not available, please contact us prior to placing an order to request the full sequence.
How to cite: TFORF2690 was a gift from Feng Zhang (Addgene plasmid # 144149 ; http://n2t.net/addgene:144149 ; RRID:Addgene_144149)
