[The description below was written by a language model from this plasmid's Addgene catalogue record and pLannotate feature annotations shown in this document.]
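Description:
TFORF2690 is a lentiviral mammalian expression plasmid built on the pLX_TRC317 backbone. It belongs to a barcoded collection of transcription factor open reading frames and carries human TEAD2 (also called TEF-4 or ETF), a TEA-domain transcription factor that acts in the Hippo signalling pathway. The sequenced record is about 9.7 kb, consistent with the stated backbone and insert sizes. In bacteria the plasmid is maintained through a high-copy ColE1/pUC-type origin and selected with ampicillin via β-lactamase. An f1 origin and remnants of a lac/T7/T3 cloning region are also annotated. The depositor warns that recombination can occur, as is common for LTR-containing plasmids.

The viral portion has a third-generation layout. An RSV promoter drives a truncated HIV-1 5' LTR, followed by the Ψ packaging signal with a partial gag sequence, the RRE for Rev-dependent export of the genomic RNA, a cPPT/CTS element, and a self-inactivating ΔU3 3' LTR, with an SV40 polyadenylation signal downstream. Two expression units sit between the LTRs. An SV40 early promoter/origin region drives puromycin N-acetyltransferase for selecting transduced cells, and the EF-1α promoter drives the TEAD2 coding sequence. A WPRE lies downstream of the ORF to enhance transcript expression.

According to the catalogue entry, each construct in the collection carries a unique 24-bp barcode that identifies its transcription factor in pooled screens, although the feature table does not annotate the barcode or show its position. A short U6 promoter fragment is annotated between the ORF and the WPRE, but the record does not explain its role. The construct is intended for TEAD2 overexpression, individually or in pooled screens such as directed differentiation studies.
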