Features (pLannotate 1.2.2; 31 found; start..end, strand, type, name):
      5..231     +  promoter       RSV promoter: Rous sarcoma virus enhancer/promoter
    232..412     +  LTR            5' LTR (truncated): truncated 5' long terminal repeat (LTR) from HIV-1
    459..584     +  misc_feature   HIV-1 Ψ: packaging signal of human immunodeficiency virus type 1
    568..931     +  CDS            HIV-1 gag (fragment): gag protein from human immunodeficiency virus 1; gag
   1077..1310    +  misc_feature   RRE: The Rev response element (RRE) of HIV-1 allows for Rev-dependent mRNA export from the nucleus to the cytoplasm.
   1687..1713    +  CDS            Rev (fragment): human immunodeficiency virus 1 (HIV-1) Rev protein; rev; enhances nuclear export of unspliced and incompletely spliced viral mRNAs
   1720..1743    +  promoter       SV40 promoter (fragment): SV40 early promoter
   1744..1815    +  promoter       SV40 promoter (fragment): SV40 enhancer and early promoter
   1839..1974    +  rep_origin     SV40 ori: SV40 origin of replication
   2020..2616    +  CDS            PuroR (fragment): puromycin N-acetyltransferase; pac from Streptomyces; confers resistance to puromycin
   2665..2782    +  misc_feature   cPPT/CTS: central polypurine tract and central termination sequence of HIV-1
   2847..2913    +  CDS            small t antigen (fragment): SV40 (simian virus 40) small t antigen
   2920..4098    +  promoter       EF-1α promoter: strong constitutive promoter for human elongation factor EF-1α
   4115..5464    +  CDS            TEAD2: TEAD2_HUMAN - Also known as TEF4. Experimental evidence at protein level: Swiss-Prot protein existence level 1. Transcription factor which plays a key role in the Hippo signaling pathway, a pathway involved in organ size control and tumor suppression by restricting proliferation and promoting apoptosis. The core of this pathway is composed of a kinase cascade wherein MST1/MST2, in complex with its regulatory protein SAV1, phosphorylates and activates LATS1/2 in complex with its regulatory protein MOB1, which in turn phosphorylates and inactivates YAP1 oncoprotein and WWTR1/TAZ. Acts by mediati
   5480..5533    +  promoter       U6 promoter (fragment): RNA polymerase III promoter for human U6 snRNA
   5575..6163    +  misc_feature   WPRE: woodchuck hepatitis virus posttranscriptional regulatory element
   6214..6233    +  misc_feature   cPPT/CTS (fragment): central polypurine tract and central termination sequence of HIV-1
   6235..6468    +  LTR            3' LTR (ΔU3): self-inactivating 3' long terminal repeat (LTR) from HIV-1
   6546..6667    +  polyA_signal   SV40 poly(A) signal: SV40 polyadenylation signal
   6707..6842    +  rep_origin     SV40 ori: SV40 origin of replication
   6863..6881    -  promoter       T7 promoter: promoter for bacteriophage T7 RNA polymerase
   6889..7044    +  CDS            lacZα (fragment): LacZα fragment of β-galactosidase; lacZ fragment
   7049..7477    +  rep_origin     f1 ori (sequence partly withheld): f1 bacteriophage origin of replication; arrow indicates direction of (+) strand synthesis
   7530..7634    +  promoter       AmpR promoter: bla
   7635..8495    +  CDS            AmpR: β-lactamase; bla; confers resistance to ampicillin, carbenicillin, and related antibiotics
   8666..9254    +  rep_origin     ori: high-copy-number ColE1/pMB1/pBR322/pUC origin of replication
   9437..9529    +  CDS            lacI (fragment): lac repressor; lacI; The lac repressor binds to the lac operator to inhibit transcription in E. coli. This inhibition can be relieved by adding lactose or isopropyl-β-D-thiogalactopyranoside (IPTG).
   9542..9563    +  protein_bind   CAP binding site: CAP binding activates transcription in the presence of cAMP. E. coli catabolite activator protein
   9578..9608    +  promoter       lac promoter: promoter for the E. coli lac operon
   9616..9632    +  protein_bind   lac operator: The lac repressor binds to the lac operator to inhibit transcription in E. coli. This inhibition can be relieved by adding lactose or isopropyl-β-D-thiogalactopyranoside (IPTG). lac repressor encoded by lacI
   9677..9695    +  promoter       T3 promoter: promoter for bacteriophage T3 RNA polymerase
>Addgene plasmid #144149 | TFORF2690 | addgene full sequence | sequence record 392336 | Addgene NGS Result
TTAATGTAGTCTTATGCAATACTCTTGTAGTCTTGCAACATGGTAACGATGAGTTAGCAACATGCCTTAC
AAGGAGAGAAAAAGCACCGTGCATGCCGATTGGTGGAAGTAAGGTGGTACGATCGTGCCTTATTAGGAAG
GCAACAGACGGGTCTGACATGGATTGGACGAACCACTGAATTGCCGCATTGCAGAGATATTGTATTTAAG
TGCCTAGCTCGATACATAAACGGGTCTCTCTGGTTAGACCAGATCTGAGCCTGGGAGCTCTCTGGCTAAC
TAGGGAACCCACTGCTTAAGCCTCAATAAAGCTTGCCTTGAGTGCTTCAAGTAGTGTGTGCCCGTCTGTT
GTGTGACTCTGGTAACTAGAGATCCCTCAGACCCTTTTAGTCAGTGTGGAAAATCTCTAGCAGTGGCGCC
CGAACAGGGACTTGAAAGCGAAAGGGAAACCAGAGGAGCTCTCTCGACGCAGGACTCGGCTTGCTGAAGC
GCGCACGGCAAGAGGCGAGGGGCGGCGACTGGTGAGTACGCCAAAAATTTTGACTAGCGGAGGCTAGAAG
GAGAGAGATGGGTGCGAGAGCGTCAGTATTAAGCGGGGGAGAATTAGATCGCGATGGGAAAAAATTCGGT
TAAGGCCAGGGGGAAAGAAAAAATATAAATTAAAACATATAGTATGGGCAAGCAGGGAGCTAGAACGATT
CGCAGTTAATCCTGGCCTGTTAGAAACATCAGAAGGCTGTAGACAAATACTGGGACAGCTACAACCATCC
CTTCAGACAGGATCAGAAGAACTTAGATCATTATATAATACAGTAGCAACCCTCTATTGTGTGCATCAAA
GGATAGAGATAAAAGACACCAAGGAAGCTTTAGACAAGATAGAGGAAGAGCAAAACAAAAGTAAGACCAC
CGCACAGCAAGCGGCCGCTGATCTTCAGACCTGGAGGAGGAGATATGAGGGACAATTGGAGAAGTGAATT
ATATAAATATAAAGTAGTAAAAATTGAACCATTAGGAGTAGCACCCACCAAGGCAAAGAGAAGAGTGGTG
CAGAGAGAAAAAAGAGCAGTGGGAATAGGAGCTTTGTTCCTTGGGTTCTTGGGAGCAGCAGGAAGCACTA
TGGGCGCAGCGTCAATGACGCTGACGGTACAGGCCAGACAATTATTGTCTGGTATAGTGCAGCAGCAGAA
CAATTTGCTGAGGGCTATTGAGGCGCAACAGCATCTGTTGCAACTCACAGTCTGGGGCATCAAGCAGCTC
CAGGCAAGAATCCTGGCTGTGGAAAGATACCTAAAGGATCAACAGCTCCTGGGGATTTGGGGTTGCTCTG
GAAAACTCATTTGCACCACTGCTGTGCCTTGGAATGCTAGTTGGAGTAATAAATCTCTGGAACAGATTTG
GAATCACACGACCTGGATGGAGTGGGACAGAGAAATTAACAATTACACAAGCTTAATACACTCCTTAATT
GAAGAATCGCAAAACCAGCAAGAAAAGAATGAACAAGAATTATTGGAATTAGATAAATGGGCAAGTTTGT
GGAATTGGTTTAACATAACAAATTGGCTGTGGTATATAAAATTATTCATAATGATAGTAGGAGGCTTGGT
AGGTTTAAGAATAGTTTTTGCTGTACTTTCTATAGTGAATAGAGTTAGGCAGGGATATTCACCATTATCG
TTTCAGACCCACCTCCCAACCCCGAGGGGACCCATGCATTGCATCTCAATTAGTCAGCAACCAGGTGTGG
AAAGTCCCCAGGCTCCCCAGCAGGCAGAAGTATGCAAAGCATGCGTCTCAATTAGTCAGCAACCATAGTC
CCGCCCCTAACTCCGCCCATCCCGCCCCTAACTCCGCCCAGTTCCGCCCATTCTCCGCCCCATGGCTGAC
TAATTTTTTTTATTTATGCAGAGGCCGAGGCCGCCTCGGCCTCTGAGCTATTCCAGAAGTAGTGAGGAGG
CTTTTTTGGAGGCCTAGGCTTTTGCAAAAAGCTTTCTAGAGGTACCACCGGAGCTTACCATGACCGAGTA
CAAGCCCACGGTGCGCCTCGCCACCCGCGACGACGTCCCCAGGGCCGTACGCACCCTCGCCGCCGCGTTC
GCCGACTACCCCGCCACGCGCCACACCGTCGATCCGGACCGCCACATCGAGCGGGTCACCGAGCTGCAAG
AACTCTTCCTCACGCGCGTCGGGCTCGACATCGGCAAGGTGTGGGTCGCGGACGACGGCGCCGCCGTGGC
GGTCTGGACCACGCCGGAGAGCGTCGAAGCGGGGGCGGTGTTCGCCGAGATCGGCCCGCGCATGGCCGAG
TTGAGCGGTTCCCGGCTGGCCGCGCAGCAACAGATGGAAGGCCTCCTGGCGCCGCACCGGCCCAAGGAGC
CCGCGTGGTTCCTGGCCACCGTCGGCGTCTCGCCCGACCACCAGGGCAAGGGTCTGGGCAGCGCCGTCGT
GCTCCCCGGAGTGGAGGCGGCCGAGCGCGCCGGGGTGCCCGCCTTCCTGGAGACCTCCGCGCCCCGCAAC
CTCCCCTTCTACGAGCGGCTCGGCTTCACCGTCACCGCCGACGTCGAGGTGCCCGAAGGACCGCGCACCT
GGTGCATGACCCGCAAGCCCGGTGCCAGTTAACGAATTCTAGATCTTGAGACAAATGGCAGTATTCATCC
ACAATTTTAAAAGAAAAGGGGGGATTGGGGGGTACAGTGCAGGGGAAAGAATAGTAGACATAATAGCAAC
AGACATACAAACTAAAGAATTACAAAAACAAATTACAAAAATTCAAAATTTTCGGGTTTATTACAGGGAC
AGCAGAGATCCACTTTGGCGCCGGCTCGAGGCCTGCAGGTGCAAAGATGGATAAAGTTTTAAACAGAGAG
GAATCTTTGCAGCTAATGGACCTTCTAGGTCTTGAAAGGAGTGGGAATTGGCTCCGGTGCCCGTCAGTGG
GCAGAGCGCACATCGCCCACAGTCCCCGAGAAGTTGGGGGGAGGGGTCGGCAATTGAACCGGTGCCTAGA
GAAGGTGGCGCGGGGTAAACTGGGAAAGTGATGTCGTGTACTGGCTCCGCCTTTTTCCCGAGGGTGGGGG
AGAACCGTATATAAGTGCAGTAGTCGCCGTGAACGTTCTTTTTCGCAACGGGTTTGCCGCCAGAACACAG
GTAAGTGCCGTGTGTGGTTCCCGCGGGCCTGGCCTCTTTACGGGTTATGGCCCTTGCGTGCCTTGAATTA
CTTCCACCTGGCTGCAGTACGTGATTCTTGATCCCGAGCTTCGGGTTGGAAGTGGGTGGGAGAGTTCGAG
GCCTTGCGCTTAAGGAGCCCCTTCGCCTCGTGCTTGAGTTGAGGCCTGGCCTGGGCGCTGGGGCCGCCGC
GTGCGAATCTGGTGGCACCTTCGCGCCTGTCTCGCTGCTTTCGATAAGTCTCTAGCCATTTAAAATTTTT
GATGACCTGCTGCGACGCTTTTTTTCTGGCAAGATAGTCTTGTAAATGCGGGCCAAGATCTGCACACTGG
TATTTCGGTTTTTGGGGCCGCGGGCGGCGACGGGGCCCGTGCGTCCCAGCGCACATGTTCGGCGAGGCGG
GGCCTGCGAGCGCGGCCACCGAGAATCGGACGGGGGTAGTCTCAAGCTGGCCGGCCTGCTCTGGTGCCTG
GCCTCGCGCCGCCGTGTATCGCCCCGCCCTGGGCGGCAAGGCTGGCCCGGTCGGCACCAGTTGCGTGAGC
GGAAAGATGGCCGCTTCCCGGCCCTGCTGCAGGGAGCTCAAAATGGAGGACGCGGCGCTCGGGAGAGCGG
GCGGGTGAGTCACCCACACAAAGGAAAAGGGCCTTTCCGTCCTCAGCCGTCGCTTCATGTGACTCCACGG
AGTACCGGGCGCCGTCCAGGCACCTCGATTAGTTCTCGAGCTTTTGGAGTACGTCGTCTTTAGGTTGGGG
GGAGGGGTTTTATGCGATGGAGTTTCCCCACACTGAGTGGGTGGAGACTGAAGTTAGGCCAGCTTGGCAC
TTGATGTAATTCTCCTTGGAATTTGCCCTTTTTGAGTTTGGATCTTGGTTCATTCTCAAGCCTCAGACAG
TGGTTCAAAGTTTTTTTCTTCCATTTCAGGTGTCGTGAGGCTAGCACCGCCACCATGGGGGAACCCCGGG
CTGGGGCCGCCCTGGACGATGGCAGCGGCTGGACGGGCAGTGAGGAAGGCAGTGAGGAGGGTACCGGCGG
CAGTGAGGGGGCTGGGGGTGACGGGGGCCCGGATGCAGAGGGGGTGTGGAGCCCAGACATTGAGCAGAGC
TTCCAGGAGGCCCTGGCCATCTATCCACCCTGCGGCCGCCGGAAAATAATTTTGTCTGATGAAGGCAAGA
TGTATGGTCGGAATGAACTGATCGCCCGCTACATCAAGCTGAGAACGGGGAAGACCCGAACTCGAAAACA
GGTTTCTAGTCACATCCAGGTTTTGGCCCGAAGGAAATCAAGGGAAATCCAGTCCAAGTTGAAGGACCAG
GTTTCCAAGGACAAGGCTTTCCAGACAATGGCAACCATGTCCTCTGCCCAGCTCATCTCCGCGCCTTCTC
TGCAGGCCAAACTGGGTCCCACTGGTCCTCAGGTGGTCCAGGCCTCTGAGCTTTTCCAGTTTTGGTCTGG
AGGATCTGGGCCCCCCTGGAATGTTCCAGATGTGAAGCCATTCTCACAGACACCGTTCACCTTGTCACTG
ACTCCCCCATCTACTGACCTCCCAGGGTACGAGCCCCCCCAAGCCCTCTCACCCCTGCCCCCACCTACCC
CATCGCCCCCAGCCTGGCAGGCTCGGGGCCTGGGCACCGCCCGGTTGCAGCTGGTAGAGTTCTCAGCCTT
CGTGGAACCGCCAGATGCAGTTGATTCTTACCAGAGGCACCTGTTCGTGCACATCAGCCAGCACTGCCCC
AGCCCCGGAGCGCCGCCGCTCGAGAGTGTGGACGTCCGGCAGATCTACGACAAATTCCCTGAGAAAAAGG
GTGGCCTCCGAGAGCTATATGATCGTGGCCCCCCCCATGCCTTCTTCCTGGTCAAGTTCTGGGCGGACCT
GAACTGGGGCCCAAGTGGTGAGGAGGCAGGGGCCGGTGGCAGCATCAGCAGTGGTGGCTTCTACGGAGTG
AGCAGCCAGTATGAGAGCCTGGAACACATGACCCTCACCTGTTCCTCCAAGGTCTGCTCTTTTGGCAAGC
AGGTGGTGGAGAAGGTGGAGACGGAACGGGCCCAGCTGGAGGACGGCAGATTTGTGTACCGCCTGCTGCG
CTCGCCCATGTGCGAGTACCTGGTGAATTTCTTGCACAAGTTGCGGCAGCTGCCTGAGCGATACATGATG
AACAGCGTCCTGGAAAACTTCACCATCCTCCAGGTGGTGACAAACAGAGACACCCAGGAACTGCTGCTCT
GCACCGCCTATGTCTTCGAGGTCTCCACCAGCGAGCGTGGGGCCCAGCATCACATTTACCGCCTGGTCAG
GGACTAGTAATGAACTAGTCCGTAACTTGAAAGTATTTCGATTTCTTGGCTTTATATATCTTGTGGAAAG
GACGATTCCTTTACATGCTTACGTTGTTCACGCGTTAAGTCGACAATCAACCTCTGGATTACAAAATTTG
TGAAAGATTGACTGGTATTCTTAACTATGTTGCTCCTTTTACGCTATGTGGATACGCTGCTTTAATGCCT
TTGTATCATGCTATTGCTTCCCGTATGGCTTTCATTTTCTCCTCCTTGTATAAATCCTGGTTGCTGTCTC
TTTATGAGGAGTTGTGGCCCGTTGTCAGGCAACGTGGCGTGGTGTGCACTGTGTTTGCTGACGCAACCCC
CACTGGTTGGGGCATTGCCACCACCTGTCAGCTCCTTTCCGGGACTTTCGCTTTCCCCCTCCCTATTGCC
ACGGCGGAACTCATCGCCGCCTGCCTTGCCCGCTGCTGGACAGGGGCTCGGCTGTTGGGCACTGACAATT
CCGTGGTGTTGTCGGGGAAATCATCGTCCTTTCCTTGGCTGCTCGCCTGTGTTGCCACCTGGATTCTGCG
CGGGACGTCCTTCTGCTACGTCCCTTCGGCCCTCAATCCAGCGGACCTTCCTTCCCGCGGCCTGCTGCCG
GCTCTGCGGCCTCTTCCGCGTCTTCGCCTTCGCCCTCAGACGAGTCGGATCTCCCTTTGGGCCGCCTCCC
CGCGTCGACTTTAAGACCAATGACTTACAAGGCAGCTGTAGATCTTAGCCACTTTTTAAAAGAAAAGGGG
GGACTGGAAGGGCTAATTCACTCCCAACGAAGACAAGATCTGCTTTTTGCTTGTACTGGGTCTCTCTGGT
TAGACCAGATCTGAGCCTGGGAGCTCTCTGGCTAACTAGGGAACCCACTGCTTAAGCCTCAATAAAGCTT
GCCTTGAGTGCTTCAAGTAGTGTGTGCCCGTCTGTTGTGTGACTCTGGTAACTAGAGATCCCTCAGACCC
TTTTAGTCAGTGTGGAAAATCTCTAGCAGTACGTATAGTAGTTCATGTCATCTTATTATTCAGTATTTAT
AACTTGCAAAGAAATGAATATCAGAGAGTGAGAGGAACTTGTTTATTGCAGCTTATAATGGTTACAAATA
AAGCAATAGCATCACAAATTTCACAAATAAAGCATTTTTTTCACTGCATTCTAGTTGTGGTTTGTCCAAA
CTCATCAATGTATCTTATCATGTCTGGCTCTAGCTATCCCGCCCCTAACTCCGCCCATCCCGCCCCTAAC
TCCGCCCAGTTCCGCCCATTCTCCGCCCCATGGCTGACTAATTTTTTTTATTTATGCAGAGGCCGAGGCC
GCCTCGGCCTCTGAGCTATTCCAGAAGTAGTGAGGAGGCTTTTTTGGAGGCCTAGGGACGTACCCAATTC
GCCCTATAGTGAGTCGTATTACGCGCGCTCACTGGCCGTCGTTTTACAACGTCGTGACTGGGAAAACCCT
GGCGTTACCCAACTTAATCGCCTTGCAGCACATCCCCCTTTCGCCAGCTGGCGTAATAGCGAAGAGGCCC
GCACCGATCGCCCTTCCCAACAGTTGCGCAGCCTGAATGGCGAATGGG
[124 nt withheld, positions 7049-7172]
C
[91 nt withheld, positions 7174-7264]
A
[49 nt withheld, positions 7266-7314]
CCTTTGACGTTGGAGTCCACGTTCTTT
[37 nt withheld, positions 7342-7378]
ACCCTATCTCGGTCTATTCTTTTGATTTATAAGGGATTTTGCCGATTTCGGCCTATTGGTTAAAAAATGA
GCTGATTTAACAAAAATTTAACGCGAATTTTAACAAAATATTAACGCTTACAATTTAGGTGGCACTTTTC
GGGGAAATGTGCGCGGAACCCCTATTTGTTTATTTTTCTAAATACATTCAAATATGTATCCGCTCATGAG
ACAATAACCCTGATAAATGCTTCAATAATATTGAAAAAGGAAGAGTATGAGTATTCAACATTTCCGTGTC
GCCCTTATTCCCTTTTTTGCGGCATTTTGCCTTCCTGTTTTTGCTCACCCAGAAACGCTGGTGAAAGTAA
AAGATGCTGAAGATCAGTTGGGTGCACGAGTGGGTTACATCGAACTGGATCTCAACAGCGGTAAGATCCT
TGAGAGTTTTCGCCCCGAAGAACGTTTTCCAATGATGAGCACTTTTAAAGTTCTGCTATGTGGCGCGGTA
TTATCCCGTATTGACGCCGGGCAAGAGCAACTCGGTCGCCGCATACACTATTCTCAGAATGACTTGGTTG
AGTACTCACCAGTCACAGAAAAGCATCTTACGGATGGCATGACAGTAAGAGAATTATGCAGTGCTGCCAT
AACCATGAGTGATAACACTGCGGCCAACTTACTTCTGACAACGATCGGAGGACCGAAGGAGCTAACCGCT
TTTTTGCACAACATGGGGGATCATGTAACTCGCCTTGATCGTTGGGAACCGGAGCTGAATGAAGCCATAC
CAAACGACGAGCGTGACACCACGATGCCTGTAGCAATGGCAACAACGTTGCGCAAACTATTAACTGGCGA
ACTACTTACTCTAGCTTCCCGGCAACAATTAATAGACTGGATGGAGGCGGATAAAGTTGCAGGACCACTT
CTGCGCTCGGCCCTTCCGGCTGGCTGGTTTATTGCTGATAAATCTGGAGCCGGTGAGCGTGGGTCTCGCG
GTATCATTGCAGCACTGGGGCCAGATGGTAAGCCCTCCCGTATCGTAGTTATCTACACGACGGGGAGTCA
GGCAACTATGGATGAACGAAATAGACAGATCGCTGAGATAGGTGCCTCACTGATTAAGCATTGGTAACTG
TCAGACCAAGTTTACTCATATATACTTTAGATTGATTTAAAACTTCATTTTTAATTTAAAAGGATCTAGG
TGAAGATCCTTTTTGATAATCTCATGACCAAAATCCCTTAACGTGAGTTTTCGTTCCACTGAGCGTCAGA
CCCCGTAGAAAAGATCAAAGGATCTTCTTGAGATCCTTTTTTTCTGCGCGTAATCTGCTGCTTGCAAACA
AAAAAACCACCGCTACCAGCGGTGGTTTGTTTGCCGGATCAAGAGCTACCAACTCTTTTTCCGAAGGTAA
CTGGCTTCAGCAGAGCGCAGATACCAAATACTGTTCTTCTAGTGTAGCCGTAGTTAGGCCACCACTTCAA
GAACTCTGTAGCACCGCCTACATACCTCGCTCTGCTAATCCTGTTACCAGTGGCTGCTGCCAGTGGCGAT
AAGTCGTGTCTTACCGGGTTGGACTCAAGACGATAGTTACCGGATAAGGCGCAGCGGTCGGGCTGAACGG
GGGGTTCGTGCACACAGCCCAGCTTGGAGCGAACGACCTACACCGAACTGAGATACCTACAGCGTGAGCT
ATGAGAAAGCGCCACGCTTCCCGAAGGGAGAAAGGCGGACAGGTATCCGGTAAGCGGCAGGGTCGGAACA
GGAGAGCGCACGAGGGAGCTTCCAGGGGGAAACGCCTGGTATCTTTATAGTCCTGTCGGGTTTCGCCACC
TCTGACTTGAGCGTCGATTTTTGTGATGCTCGTCAGGGGGGCGGAGCCTATGGAAAAACGCCAGCAACGC
GGCCTTTTTACGGTTCCTGGCCTTTTGCTGGCCTTTTGCTCACATGTTCTTTCCTGCGTTATCCCCTGAT
TCTGTGGATAACCGTATTACCGCCTTTGAGTGAGCTGATACCGCTCGCCGCAGCCGAACGACCGAGCGCA
GCGAGTCAGTGAGCGAGGAAGCGGAAGAGCGCCCAATACGCAAACCGCCTCTCCCCGCGCGTTGGCCGAT
TCATTAATGCAGCTGGCACGACAGGTTTCCCGACTGGAAAGCGGGCAGTGAGCGCAACGCAATTAATGTG
AGTTAGCTCACTCATTAGGCACCCCAGGCTTTACACTTTATGCTTCCGGCTCGTATGTTGTGTGGAATTG
TGAGCGGATAACAATTTCACACAGGAAACAGCTATGACCATGATTACGCCAAGCGCGCAATTAACCCTCA
CTAAAGGGAACAAAAGCTGGAGCTGCAAGC
