>Addgene plasmid #144149 | TFORF2690 | depositor partial sequence | sequence record 284571 | Insert
ACCGCCACCATGGGGGAACCCCGGGCTGGGGCCGCCCTGGACGATGGCAGCGGCTGGACGGGCAGTGAGG
AAGGCAGTGAGGAGGGTACCGGCGGCAGTGAGGGGGCTGGGGGTGACGGGGGCCCGGATGCAGAGGGGGT
GTGGAGCCCAGACATTGAGCAGAGCTTCCAGGAGGCCCTGGCCATCTATCCACCCTGCGGCCGCCGGAAA
ATAATTTTGTCTGATGAAGGCAAGATGTATGGTCGGAATGAACTGATCGCCCGCTACATCAAGCTGAGAA
CGGGGAAGACCCGAACTCGAAAACAGGTTTCTAGTCACATCCAGGTTTTGGCCCGAAGGAAATCAAGGGA
AATCCAGTCCAAGTTGAAGGACCAGGTTTCCAAGGACAAGGCTTTCCAGACAATGGCAACCATGTCCTCT
GCCCAGCTCATCTCCGCGCCTTCTCTGCAGGCCAAACTGGGTCCCACTGGTCCTCAGGTGGTCCAGGCCT
CTGAGCTTTTCCAGTTTTGGTCTGGAGGATCTGGGCCCCCCTGGAATGTTCCAGATGTGAAGCCATTCTC
ACAGACACCGTTCACCTTGTCACTGACTCCCCCATCTACTGACCTCCCAGGGTACGAGCCCCCCCAAGCC
CTCTCACCCCTGCCCCCACCTACCCCATCGCCCCCAGCCTGGCAGGCTCGGGGCCTGGGCACCGCCCGGT
TGCAGCTGGTAGAGTTCTCAGCCTTCGTGGAACCGCCAGATGCAGTTGATTCTTACCAGAGGCACCTGTT
CGTGCACATCAGCCAGCACTGCCCCAGCCCCGGAGCGCCGCCGCTCGAGAGTGTGGACGTCCGGCAGATC
TACGACAAATTCCCTGAGAAAAAGGGTGGCCTCCGAGAGCTATATGATCGTGGCCCCCCCCATGCCTTCT
TCCTGGTCAAGTTCTGGGCGGACCTGAACTGGGGCCCAAGTGGTGAGGAGGCAGGGGCCGGTGGCAGCAT
CAGCAGTGGTGGCTTCTACGGAGTGAGCAGCCAGTATGAGAGCCTGGAACACATGACCCTCACCTGTTCC
TCCAAGGTCTGCTCTTTTGGCAAGCAGGTGGTGGAGAAGGTGGAGACGGAACGGGCCCAGCTGGAGGACG
GCAGATTTGTGTACCGCCTGCTGCGCTCGCCCATGTGCGAGTACCTGGTGAATTTCTTGCACAAGTTGCG
GCAGCTGCCTGAGCGATACATGATGAACAGCGTCCTGGAAAACTTCACCATCCTCCAGGTGGTGACAAAC
AGAGACACCCAGGAACTGCTGCTCTGCACCGCCTATGTCTTCGAGGTCTCCACCAGCGAGCGTGGGGCCC
AGCATCACATTTACCGCCTGGTCAGGGACTAGTAATGAACTAGTCCGTAACTTGAAAGTATTTCGATTTC
TTGGCTTTATATATCTTGTGGAAAGGACGATTCCTTTACATGCTTACGTTGTTC
