>Addgene plasmid #144149 | TFORF2690 | depositor partial sequence | sequence record 284572 | Barcode
TTCCTTTACATGCTTACGTTGTTC
